Addgene plasmid #196802: pGG-PIP64
Purpose: Contains RPS4 promoter
Depositing lab: Marc Somssich. Depositing organization: University of Melbourne. Publication: Resolving spatially distinct phytohormone response zones in Arabidopsis thaliana roots colonized by Fusarium oxysporum. Calabria J, Wang L, Rast-Somssich MI, Chen HW, Watt M, Persson S, Andersen TG, Idnurm A, Somssich M. J Exp Bot. 2025 Jan 17:erae516. doi: 10.1093/jxb/erae516. PubMed 39823275.
Backbone
  Vector backbone: pGGA000
  Total vector size (bp): 3196
  Vector type: GreenGate (GG) Entry Vector
Growth in bacteria
  Bacterial resistance: Ampicillin, 100 μg/mL
  Growth temperature: 37°C
  Growth strain: DH5alpha
  Copy number: High Copy
Gene/Insert
  Gene/Insert name: RESISTANT TO P. SYRINGAE 4 (alt names: RPS4; AT5G45250)
  Species: A. thaliana (mustard weed)
  Insert size (bp): 511
  Entrez Gene: RPS4 (a.k.a. AT5G45250, DISEASE RESISTANCE PROTEIN RPS4, K9E15.1, K9E15_1, RESISTANT TO P. SYRINGAE 4)
Terms and licenses: Academic/Nonprofit Terms; Industry Terms: Not Available to Industry
Depositor comments: Please visit https://doi.org/10.1101/2022.12.20.521292 for bioRxiv preprint.
How to cite: pGG-PIP64 was a gift from Marc Somssich (Addgene plasmid # 196802 ; http://n2t.net/addgene:196802 ; RRID:Addgene_196802)
