[The description below was written by a language model from this plasmid's Addgene catalogue record and pLannotate feature annotations shown in this document.]
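Description:
pGG-PIP64 is a GreenGate entry vector built on the pGGA000 backbone, the module position that in the GreenGate Golden Gate cloning system conventionally carries promoter parts. The 3,196 bp plasmid is maintained in E. coli at high copy through a ColE1/pUC-type origin of replication and is selected with ampicillin via the β-lactamase gene driven by its own bla promoter. The remaining backbone annotations are remnants of the parental cloning vector and have no function in the payload: lacI, lacZα, rop and bom fragments, the CAP binding site, and the lac promoter and operator. SP6 and T7 phage promoters flank the insert region.

The insert is a 511 bp fragment recorded as the promoter of Arabidopsis thaliana RESISTANT TO P. SYRINGAE 4 (RPS4, AT5G45250), a disease resistance gene. It lies between the SP6 and T7 promoter sites. The automated annotation does not label a promoter there, but it does detect a reverse-strand fragment of the RRS1 coding sequence within this interval. This suggests that the cloned upstream region of RPS4 overlaps the start of a divergently oriented RRS1 gene, although the record does not comment on this. The entry module contains no coding sequence, tag or terminator of its own.

As a promoter module, the plasmid is meant to be combined with other GreenGate entry modules (such as tags, coding sequences, terminators and plant resistance cassettes) and a destination vector to assemble plant expression constructs under RPS4 regulatory control. The associated publication concerns phytohormone response zones in Arabidopsis roots colonized by Fusarium oxysporum. The record does not state which final constructs used this part.
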