Features (pLannotate 1.2.2; 13 found; start..end, strand, type, name):
     96..200     +  promoter       AmpR promoter: bla
    201..1061    +  CDS            AmpR: β-lactamase; bla; confers resistance to ampicillin, carbenicillin, and related antibiotics
   1232..1820    +  rep_origin     ori: high-copy-number ColE1/pMB1/pBR322/pUC origin of replication
   2003..2095    +  CDS            lacI (fragment): lac repressor; lacI; The lac repressor binds to the lac operator to inhibit transcription in E. coli. This inhibition can be relieved by adding lactose or isopropyl-β-D-thiogalactopyranoside (IPTG).
   2108..2129    +  protein_bind   CAP binding site: CAP binding activates transcription in the presence of cAMP. E. coli catabolite activator protein
   2144..2174    +  promoter       lac promoter: promoter for the E. coli lac operon
   2182..2198    +  protein_bind   lac operator: The lac repressor binds to the lac operator to inhibit transcription in E. coli. This inhibition can be relieved by adding lactose or isopropyl-β-D-thiogalactopyranoside (IPTG). lac repressor encoded by lacI
   2212..2230    +  promoter       SP6 promoter: promoter for bacteriophage SP6 RNA polymerase
   2250..2507    -  CDS            RRS1 (fragment): WRK52_ARATH - Also known as RCH2 From Arabidopsis thaliana (Mouse-ear cress).
   2783..2801    -  promoter       T7 promoter: promoter for bacteriophage T7 RNA polymerase
   2803..2955    +  CDS            lacZα (fragment): LacZα fragment of β-galactosidase; lacZ fragment
   2961..3060    -  misc_feature   bom (fragment): basis of mobility region from pBR322
   3162..1       -  CDS            rop (fragment) (across the origin): Rop protein, which maintains plasmids at low copy number; rop
>Addgene plasmid #196802 | pGG-PIP64 | addgene full sequence | sequence record 395340 | Addgene NGS Result
GACGAAAGGGCCTCGTGATACGCCTATTTTTATAGGTTAATGTCATGATAATAATGGTTTCTTAGACGTC
AGGTGGCACTTTTCGGGGAAATGTGCGCGGAACCCCTATTTGTTTATTTTTCTAAATACATTCAAATATG
TATCCGCTCATGAGACAATAACCCTGATAAATGCTTCAATAATATTGAAAAAGGAAGAGTATGAGTATTC
AACATTTCCGTGTCGCCCTTATTCCCTTTTTTGCGGCATTTTGCCTTCCTGTTTTTGCTCACCCAGAAAC
GCTGGTGAAAGTAAAAGATGCTGAAGATCAGTTGGGTGCACGAGTGGGTTACATCGAACTGGATCTCAAC
AGCGGTAAGATCCTTGAGAGTTTTCGCCCCGAAGAACGTTTTCCAATGATGAGCACTTTTAAAGTTCTGC
TATGTGGCGCGGTATTATCCCGTATTGACGCCGGGCAAGAGCAACTCGGTCGCCGCATACACTATTCTCA
GAATGACTTGGTTGAGTACTCACCAGTCACAGAAAAGCATCTTACGGATGGCATGACAGTAAGAGAATTA
TGCAGTGCTGCCATAACCATGAGTGATAACACTGCGGCCAACTTACTTCTGACAACGATCGGAGGACCGA
AGGAGCTAACCGCTTTTTTGCACAACATGGGGGATCATGTAACTCGCCTTGATCGTTGGGAACCGGAGCT
GAATGAAGCCATACCAAACGACGAGCGTGACACCACGATGCCTGTAGCAATGGCAACAACGTTGCGCAAA
CTATTAACTGGCGAACTACTTACTCTAGCTTCCCGGCAACAATTAATAGACTGGATGGAGGCGGATAAAG
TTGCAGGACCACTTCTGCGCTCGGCCCTTCCGGCTGGCTGGTTTATTGCTGATAAATCTGGAGCCGGTGA
GCGTGGCTCTCGAGGTATCATTGCAGCACTGGGGCCAGATGGTAAGCCCTCCCGTATCGTAGTTATCTAC
ACGACGGGGAGTCAGGCAACTATGGATGAACGAAATAGACAGATCGCTGAGATAGGTGCCTCACTGATTA
AGCATTGGTAACTGTCAGACCAAGTTTACTCATATATACTTTAGATTGATTTAAAACTTCATTTTTAATT
TAAAAGGATCTAGGTGAAGATCCTTTTTGATAATCTCATGACCAAAATCCCTTAACGTGAGTTTTCGTTC
CACTGAGCGTCAGACCCCGTAGAAAAGATCAAAGGATCTTCTTGAGATCCTTTTTTTCTGCGCGTAATCT
GCTGCTTGCAAACAAAAAAACCACCGCTACCAGCGGTGGTTTGTTTGCCGGATCAAGAGCTACCAACTCT
TTTTCCGAAGGTAACTGGCTTCAGCAGAGCGCAGATACCAAATACTGTTCTTCTAGTGTAGCCGTAGTTA
GGCCACCACTTCAAGAACTCTGTAGCACCGCCTACATACCTCGCTCTGCTAATCCTGTTACCAGTGGCTG
CTGCCAGTGGCGATAAGTCGTGTCTTACCGGGTTGGACTCAAGACGATAGTTACCGGATAAGGCGCAGCG
GTCGGGCTGAACGGGGGGTTCGTGCACACAGCCCAGCTTGGAGCGAACGACCTACACCGAACTGAGATAC
CTACAGCGTGAGCTATGAGAAAGCGCCACGCTTCCCGAAGGGAGAAAGGCGGACAGGTATCCGGTAAGCG
GCAGGGTCGGAACAGGAGAGCGCACGAGGGAGCTTCCAGGGGGAAACGCCTGGTATCTTTATAGTCCTGT
CGGGTTTCGCCACCTCTGACTTGAGCGTCGATTTTTGTGATGCTCGTCAGGGGGGCGGAGCCTATGGAAA
AACGCCAGCAACGCGGCCTTTTTACGGTTCCTGGCCTTTTGCTGGCCTTTTGCTCACATGTTCTTTCCTG
CGTTATCCCCTGATTCTGTGGATAACCGTATTACCGCCTTTGAGTGAGCTGATACCGCTCGCCGCAGCCG
AACGACCGAGCGCAGCGAGTCAGTGAGCGAGGAAGCGGAAGAGCGCCCAATACGCAAACCGCCTCTCCCC
GCGCGTTGGCCGATTCATTAATGCAGCTGGCACGACAGGTTTCCCGACTGGAAAGCGGGCAGTGAGCGCA
ACGCAATTAATGTGAGTTAGCTCACTCATTAGGCACCCCAGGCTTTACACTTTATGCTTCCGGCTCGTAT
GTTGTGTGGAATTGTGAGCGGATAACAATTTCACACGAGCTATTTAGGTGACACTATAGAAGTGAAGCTT
GGTCTCAACCTCGAGAACCTTGGCGAACTTGTCAAGCCATACCTCGGAAGGATCACAGTTTCCGGGTAAA
ACCATCACAGAAACCCCAGCTTTCTCGATCTTTGCCTGAGACTCCTTGAAAAGCAGATCATCGATATCTA
CATCTACGACCACATTATTTATGCCTTTTCGACGGAGAGCTTCAGAGAGGTGGCTCACGAAAGAGTACCG
TACCTCTTCTACGCAGCTGATGCACACGAATTCCTCATCCTTTTCACAATTGGTCATGATTTCGCGCTTT
GATACTTTGAACTAACCTTTGATTTCGCCGGAATTTTTGTTTATGCCGACGATGCTTTTTCATTGGACAT
TCAACCACTCAAATCTCAGTTGTTTTTTTACATTTGATATTTTTCCAACAGCAAAAAATAACAAAAAGGT
ATTTAAAAAAAGAGAAAAGAATAGTCAACAATACATTCTTGCTACTCTAACGCACACCAGTGAGGAAAAG
TCCAAGTACACCGGGAAAAAGCTTTTGGGCCAACATGAGACCGAATTCTCGCCCTATAGTGAGTCGTATT
ACCTGGCCGTCGTTTTACAACGTCGTGACTGGGAAAACCCTGGCGTTACCCAACTTAATCGCCTTGCAGC
ACATCCCCCTTTCGCCAGCTGGCGTAATAGCGAAGAGGCCCGCACCGATCGCCCTTCCCAACAGTTGCGC
AGCCTGAATGGCGAATGGCGCCTGATGCGGTATTTTCTCCTTACGCATCTGTGCGGTATTTCACACCGCA
TATGGTGCACTCTCAGTACAATCTGCTCTGATGCCGCATAGTTAAGCCAGCCCCGACACCCGCCAACACC
CGCTGACGCGCCCTGACGGGCTTGTCTGCTCCCGGCATCCGCTTACAGACAAGCTGTGACCGTCTCCGGG
AGCTGCATGTGTCAGAGGTTTTCACCGTCATCACCGAAACGCGCGA
